>Addgene plasmid #103475 | LSB-hsa-miR-3613-5p | depositor full sequence | sequence record 195999 | Full Sequence
AATTGAGGGGATAACGCAGGAAAGAACATGTGAGCAAAAGGCCAGCAAAAGGCCAGGAACCGTAAAAAGG
CCGCGTTGCTGGCGTTTTTCCATAGGCTCCGCCCCCCTGACGAGCATCACAAAAATCGACGCTCAAGTCA
GAGGTGGCGAAACCCGACAGGACTATAAAGATACCAGGCGTTTCCCCCTGGAAGCTCCCTCGTGCGCTCT
CCTGTTCCGACCCTGCCGCTTACCGGATACCTGTCCGCCTTTCTCCCTTCGGGAAGCGTGGCGCTTTCTC
ATAGCTCACGCTGTAGGTATCTCAGTTCGGTGTAGGTCGTTCGCTCCAAGCTGGGCTGTGTGCACGAACC
CCCCGTTCAGCCCGACCGCTGCGCCTTATCCGGTAACTATCGTCTTGAGTCCAACCCGGTAAGACACGAC
TTATCGCCACTGGCAGCAGCCACTGGTAACAGGATTAGCAGAGCGAGGTATGTAGGCGGTGCTACAGAGT
TCTTGAAGTGGTGGCCTAACTACGGCTACACTAGAAGAACAGTATTTGGTATCTGCGCTCTGCTGAAGCC
AGTTACCTTCGGAAAAAGAGTTGGTAGCTCTTGATCCGGCAAACAAACCACCGCTGGTAGCGGTGGTTTT
TTTGTTTGCAAGCAGCAGATTACGCGCAGAAAAAAAGGATCTCAAGAAGATCCTTTGATCTTTTCTACGG
GGTCTGACGCTCAGTGGAACGAAAACTCACGTTAAGGGATTTTGGTCATGAGATTATCAAAAAGGATCTT
CACCTAGATCCTTTTAAATTAAAAATGAAGTTTTAAATCAATCTAAAGTATATATGAGTAAACTTGGTCT
GACAGTTACCAATGCTTAATCAGTGAGGCACCTATCTCAGCGATCTGTCTATTTCGTTCATCCATAGTTG
CCTGACTCCCCGTCGTGTAGATAACTACGATACGGGAGGGCTTACCATCTGGCCCCAGTGCTGCAATGAT
ACCGCGAGAACCACGCTCACCGGCTCCAGATTTATCAGCAATAAACCAGCCAGCCGGAAGGGCCGAGCGC
AGAAGTGGTCCTGCAACTTTATCCGCCTCCATCCAGTCTATTAATTGTTGCCGGGAAGCTAGAGTAAGTA
GTTCGCCAGTTAATAGTTTGCGCAACGTTGTTGCCATTGCTACAGGCATCGTGGTGTCACGCTCGTCGTT
TGGTATGGCTTCATTCAGCTCCGGTTCCCAACGATCAAGGCGAGTTACATGATCCCCCATGTTGTGCAAA
AAAGCGGTTAGCTCCTTCGGTCCTCCGATCGTTGTCAGAAGTAAGTTGGCCGCAGTGTTATCACTCATGG
TTATGGCAGCACTGCATAATTCTCTTACTGTCATGCCATCCGTAAGATGCTTTTCTGTGACTGGTGAGTA
CTCAACCAAGTCATTCTGAGAATAGTGTATGCGGCGACCGAGTTGCTCTTGCCCGGCGTCAATACGGGAT
AATACCGCGCCACATAGCAGAACTTTAAAAGTGCTCATCATTGGAAAACGTTCTTCGGGGCGAAAACTCT
CAAGGATCTTACCGCTGTTGAGATCCAGTTCGATGTAACCCACTCGTGCACCCAACTGATCTTCAGCATC
TTTTACTTTCACCAGCGTTTCTGGGTGAGCAAAAACAGGAAGGCAAAATGCCGCAAAAAAGGGAATAAGG
GCGACACGGAAATGTTGAATACTCATACTCTTCCTTTTTCAATATTATTGAAGCATTTATCAGGGTTATT
GTCTCATGAGCGGATACATATTTGAATGTAGCTCCGAATTTCTCGAGGGCTTGTCGACGACGGCGGTCTC
CGTCGTCAGGATCATGAATTCGACCCGCCTGCCACCATGACCGAGTACAAGCCCACGGTGCGCCTCGCCA
CCCGCGACGACGTCCCCCGGGCCGTACGCACCCTCGCCGCCGCGTTCGCCGACTACCCCGCCACGCGCCA
CACCGTCGACCCGGACCGCCACATCGAGCGGGTCACCGAGCTGCAAGAACTCTTCCTCACGCGCGTCGGG
CTCGACATCGGCAAGGTGTGGGTCGCGGACGACGGCGCCGCGGTGGCGGTCTGGACCACGCCGGAGAGCG
TCGAAGCGGGGGCGGTGTTCGCCGAGATCGGCCCGCGCATGGCCGAGTTGAGCGGTTCCCGGCTGGCCGC
GCAGCAACAGATGGAAGGCCTCCTGGCGCCGCACCGGCCCAAGGAGCCCGCGTGGTTCCTGGCCACCGTC
GGCGTCTCGCCCGACCACCAGGGCAAGGGTCTGGGCAGCGCCGTCGTGCTCCCCGGAGTGGAGGCGGCCG
AGCGCGCCGGGGTGCCCGCCTTCCTGGAGACATCCGCGCCCCGCAACCTCCCCTTCTACGAGCGGCTCGG
CTTCACCGTCACCGCCGACGTCGAGGTGCCCGAAGGACCGCGCACCTGGTGCATGACCCGCAAGCCCGGT
GCCTGATACGCGTGAATTCACTCCTCAGGTGCAGGCTGCCTATCAGAAGGTGGTGGCTGGTGTGGCCAAT
GCCCTGGCTCACAAATACCACTGAGATCTTTTTCCCTCTGCCAAAAATTATGGGGACATCATGAAGCCCC
TTGAGCATCTGACTTCTGGCTAATAAAGGAAATTTATTTTCATTGCAATAGTGTGTTGGAATTTTTTGTG
TCTCTCACTCGGAAGGACATATGGGAGGGCAAATCATTTAAAACATCAGAATGAGTATTTGGTTTAGAGT
TTGGCAACATATGCCCATATGCTGGCTGCCATGAACAAAGGTTGGCTATAAAGAGGTCATCAGTATATGA
AACAGCCCCCTGCTGTCCATTCCTTATTCCATAGAAAAGCCTTGACTTGAGGTTAGATTTTTTTTATATT
TTGTTTTGTGTTATTTTTTTCTTTAACATCCCTAAAATTTTCCTTACATGTTTTACTAGCCAGATTTTTC
CTCCTCTCCTGACTACTCCCAGTCATAGCTGTCCCTCTTCTCTTATGGAGATCCCTCGACCTGCAGCCCA
AGCTTGAATTCTCTAGAATTACCCTGTTATCCCTATGCTTGGTTTACCGAGCTCTTATTGGTTTTCAAAC
TTCATTGACTGTGCCCAACGCGCCTGGGAGCTCACGGGGACAGCCCCCCCCCAAAGCCCCCAGGGATGTA
ATTACGTCCCTCCCCCGCTAGGGGGCAGCAGCGAGCCGCCCGGGGCTCCGCTCCGGTCCGGCGCTCCCCC
CGCATCCCCGAGCCGGCAGCGTGCGGGGACAGCCCGGGCACGGGGAAGGTGGCACGGGATCGCTTTCCTC
TGAACGCTTCTCGCTGCTCTTTGAGCCTGCAGACACCTGGGGGGATACGGGGAAAAAGCTAGGCTGAAAG
ACCGGTTCTTAGAATGACACGCGCCTGGGAGCTCACGGGGACAGCCCCCCCCCAAAGCCCCCAGGGATGT
AATTACGTCCCTCCCCCGCTAGGGGGCAGCAGCGAGCCGCCCGGGGCTCCGCTCCGGTCCGGCGCTCCCC
CCGCATCCCCGAGCCGGCAGCGTGCGGGGACAGCCCGGGCACGGGGAAGGTGGCACGGGATCGCTTTCCT
CTGAACGCTTCTCGCTGCTCTTTGAGCCTGCAGACACCTGGGGGGATACGGGGAAAAAGCTAACTTCTGA
GACGACAACTTTGTATAGAAAAGTTGGCTCCGAATTCGCCCTTGACAGCAGAGATCCAGTTTGGTTAATT
AATTGGCTCCGGTGCCCGTCAGTGGGCAGAGCGCACATCGCCCACAGTCCCCGAGAAGTTGTGGGGAGGG
GTCGGCAATTGAACCGGTGCCTAGAGAAGGTGGCGCGGGGTAAACTGGGAAAGTGATGTCGTGTACTGGC
TCCGCCTTTTTCCCGAGGGTGGGGGAGAACCGTATATAAGTGCAGTAGTCGCCGTGAACGTTCTTTTTCG
CAACGGGTTTGCCGCCAGAACACAGGTAAGTGCCGTGTGTGGTTCCCGCGGGCCTGGCCTCTTTACGGGT
TATGGCCCTTGCGTGCCTTGAATTACTTCCACCTGGCTGCAGTACGTGATTCTTGATCCCGAGCTTCGGG
TTGGAAGTGGGTGGGAGAGTTCGAGGCCTTGCGCTTAAGGAGCCCCTTCGCCTCGTGCTTGAGTTGAGGC
CTGGCCTGGGCGCTGGGGCCGCCGCGTGCGAATCTGGTGGCACCTTCGCGCCTGTCTCGCTGCTTTCGAT
AAGTCTCTAGCCATTTAAAATTTTTGATGACCTGCTGCGACGCTTTTTTTCTGGCAAGATAGTCTTGTAA
ATGCGGGCCAAGATCTGCACACTGGTATTTCGGTTTTTGGGGCCGCGGGCGGCGACGGGGCCCGTGCGTC
CCAGCGCACATGTTCGGCGAGGCGGGGCCTGCGAGCGCGGCCACCGAGAATCGGACGGGGGTAGTCTCAA
GCTGGCCGGCCTGCTCTGGTGCCTGGCCTCGCGCCGCCGTGTATCGCCCCGCCCTGGGCGGCAAGGCTGG
CCCGGTCGGCACCAGTTGCGTGAGCGGAAAGATGGCCGCTTCCCGGCCCTGCTGCAGGGAGCTCAAAATG
GAGGACGCGGCGCTCGGGAGAGCGGGCGGGTGAGTCACCCACACAAAGGAAAAGGGCCTTTCCGTCCTCA
GCCGTCGCTTCATGTGACTCCACGGAGTACCGGGCGCCGTCCAGGCACCTCGATTAGTTCTCGAGCTTTT
GGAGTACGTCGTCTTTAGGTTGGGGGGAGGGGTTTTATGCGATGGAGTTTCCCCACACTGAGTGGGTGGA
GACTGAAGTTAGGCCAGCTTGGCACTTGATGTAATTCTCCTTGGAATTTGCCCTTTTTGAGTTTGGATCT
TGGTTCATTCTCAAGCCTCAGACAGTGGTTCAAAGTTTTTTTCTTCCATTTCAGGTGTCGTGAGAAGGGC
GAATTCGACCCAAGTTTGTACAAAAAAGCAGGCTGGATCCAGGTGCCACCATGGTGAGCGAGCTGATTAA
GGAGAACATGCACATGAAGCTGTACATGGAGGGCACCGTGAACAACCACCACTTCAAGTGCACATCCGAG
GGCGAAGGCAAGCCCTACGAGGGCACCCAGACCATGAGAATCAAGGCGGTCGAGGGCGGCCCTCTCCCCT
TCGCCTTCGACATCCTGGCTACCAGCTTCATGTACGGCAGCAAAACCTTCATCAACCACACCCAGGGCAT
CCCCGACTTCTTTAAGCAGTCCTTCCCCGAGGGCTTCACATGGGAGAGAGTCACCACATACGAAGATGGG
GGCGTGCTGACCGCTACCCAGGACACCAGCCTCCAGGACGGCTGCCTCATCTACAACGTCAAGATCAGAG
GGGTGAACTTCCCATCCAACGGCCCTGTGATGCAGAAGAAAACACTCGGCTGGGAGGCCTCCACCGAGAC
ACTGTACCCCGCTGACGGCGGCCTGGAAGGCAGAGCCGACATGGCCCTGAAGCTCGTGGGCGGGGGCCAC
CTGATCTGCAACCTTAAGACCACATACAGATCCAAGAAACCCGCTAAGAACCTCAAGATGCCCGGCGTCT
ACTATGTGGACAGGAGACTGGAAAGAATCAAGGAGGCCGACAAAGAGACATACGTCGAGCAGCACGAGGT
GGCTGTGGCCAGATACTGCGACCTCCCTAGCAAACTGGGGCACAAACTTAATTGAGAATTCTACCACCCA
GCTTTCTTGTACAAAGTGGTACGTCTCAAGACCAGAGGTCTCTGCTTTACCAGTAGAACAAAAAAAAAAG
TACAACAGAACAAAAAAAAAAGTACAACAGAACAAAAAAAAAAGTACAACAGAACAAAAAAAAAAGTACA
ACACAACCAGAAGAGACCTGTGCTTCACTCCTCAGGTGCAGGCTGCCTATCAGAAGGTGGTGGCTGGTGT
GGCCAATGCCCTGGCTCACAAATACCACTGAGATCTTTTTCCCTCTGCCAAAAATTATGGGGACATCATG
AAGCCCCTTGAGCATCTGACTTCTGGCTAATAAAGGAAATTTATTTTCATTGCAATAGTGTGTTGGAATT
TTTTGTGTCTCTCACTCGGAAGGACATATGGGAGGGCAAATCATTTAAAACATCAGAATGAGTATTTGGT
TTAGAGTTTGGCAACATATGCCCATATGCTGGCTGCCATGAACAAAGGTTGGCTATAAAGAGGTCATCAG
TATATGAAACAGCCCCCTGCTGTCCATTCCTTATTCCATAGAAAAGCCTTGACTTGAGGTTAGATTTTTT
TTATATTTTGTTTTGTGTTATTTTTTTCTTTAACATCCCTAAAATTTTCCTTACATGTTTTACTAGCCAG
ATTTTTCCTCCTCTCCTGACTACTCCCAGTCATAGCTGTCCCTCTTCTCTTATGGAGATCCCGAGCGGTG
CGTTTTTATGCTTGTAGTATTGTATAATGTTTTTAAGATCCAAGCTTCTGACCTCTTCTCTTCCTCCCAC
AGGGCCTCGAGACAATTGCATCGATGGTACCAGTGAAAGTCTGCAATGAATTCGAGTTGGCGCGCCTGTC
ATTCTAAATCTCTCTTTCAGCCTAAAGCTTTTTCCCCGTATCCCCCCAGGTGTCTGCAGGCTCAAAGAGC
AGCGAGAAGCGTTCAGAGGAAAGCGATCCCGTGCCACCTTCCCCGTGCCCGGGCTGTCCCCGCACGCTGC
CGGCTCGGGGATGCGGGGGGAGCGCCGGACCGGAGCGGAGCCCCGGGCGGCTCGCTGCTGCCCCCTAGCG
GGGGAGGGACGTAATTACATCCCTGGGGGCTTTGGGAGGGGGCTGTCCCCGTGAGCTCCCAGGCGCGCCT
GTCATTCTAAATCTCTCTTTCAGCCTAAAGCTTTTTCCCCGTATCCCCCCAGGTGTCTGCAGGCTCAAAG
AGCAGCGAGAAGCGTTCAGAGGAAAGCGATCCCGTGCCACCTTCCCCGTGCCCGGGCTGTCCCCGCACGC
TGCCGGCTCGGGGATGCGGGGGGAGCGCCGGACCGGAGCGGAGCCCCGGGCGGCTCGCTGCTGCCCCCTA
GCGGGGGAGGGACGTAATTACATCCCTGGGGGCTTTGGGGGGGGGCTGTCCCCGTGAGCTCCCAGGCGCG
CCAACTCGGTACCGTATCGATGTCGACGTTAACGCTAGTGATATCAACTTTGTATAGAAAAGTTGGCTCC
GAATTCGCCCTTGACAGCAGAGATCCAGTTTGGTTAATTAATTGGCTCCGGTGCCCGTCAGTGGGCAGAG
CGCACATCGCCCACAGTCCCCGAGAAGTTGTGGGGAGGGGTCGGCAATTGAACCGGTGCCTAGAGAAGGT
GGCGCGGGGTAAACTGGGAAAGTGATGTCGTGTACTGGCTCCGCCTTTTTCCCGAGGGTGGGGGAGAACC
GTATATAAGTGCAGTAGTCGCCGTGAACGTTCTTTTTCGCAACGGGTTTGCCGCCAGAACACAGGTAAGT
GCCGTGTGTGGTTCCCGCGGGCCTGGCCTCTTTACGGGTTATGGCCCTTGCGTGCCTTGAATTACTTCCA
CCTGGCTGCAGTACGTGATTCTTGATCCCGAGCTTCGGGTTGGAAGTGGGTGGGAGAGTTCGAGGCCTTG
CGCTTAAGGAGCCCCTTCGCCTCGTGCTTGAGTTGAGGCCTGGCCTGGGCGCTGGGGCCGCCGCGTGCGA
ATCTGGTGGCACCTTCGCGCCTGTCTCGCTGCTTTCGATAAGTCTCTAGCCATTTAAAATTTTTGATGAC
CTGCTGCGACGCTTTTTTTCTGGCAAGATAGTCTTGTAAATGCGGGCCAAGATCTGCACACTGGTATTTC
GGTTTTTGGGGCCGCGGGCGGCGACGGGGCCCGTGCGTCCCAGCGCACATGTTCGGCGAGGCGGGGCCTG
CGAGCGCGGCCACCGAGAATCGGACGGGGGTAGTCTCAAGCTGGCCGGCCTGCTCTGGTGCCTGGCCTCG
CGCCGCCGTGTATCGCCCCGCCCTGGGCGGCAAGGCTGGCCCGGTCGGCACCAGTTGCGTGAGCGGAAAG
ATGGCCGCTTCCCGGCCCTGCTGCAGGGAGCTCAAAATGGAGGACGCGGCGCTCGGGAGAGCGGGCGGGT
GAGTCACCCACACAAAGGAAAAGGGCCTTTCCGTCCTCAGCCGTCGCTTCATGTGACTCCACGGAGTACC
GGGCGCCGTCCAGGCACCTCGATTAGTTCTCGAGCTTTTGGAGTACGTCGTCTTTAGGTTGGGGGGAGGG
GTTTTATGCGATGGAGTTTCCCCACACTGAGTGGGTGGAGACTGAAGTTAGGCCAGCTTGGCACTTGATG
TAATTCTCCTTGGAATTTGCCCTTTTTGAGTTTGGATCTTGGTTCATTCTCAAGCCTCAGACAGTGGTTC
AAAGTTTTTTTCTTCCATTTCAGGTGTCGTGAGAAGGGCGAATTCGACCCAAGTTTGTACAAAAAAGCAG
GCTCGCCACCATGGTGAGCAAGGGCGAGGAGCTGTTCACCGGGGTGGTGCCCATCCTGGTCGAGCTGGAC
GGCGACGTAAACGGCCACAAGTTCAGCGTGAGGGGCGAGGGCGAGGGCGATGCCACCAACGGCAAGCTGA
CCCTGAAGTTCATCTGCACCACCGGCAAGCTGCCCGTGCCCTGGCCCACCCTCGTGACCACCCTGAGCCA
CGGCGTGCAGTGCTTCGCCCGCTACCCCGACCACATGAAGCAGCACGACTTCTTCAAGTCCGCCATGCCC
GAAGGCTACGTCCAGGAGCGCACCATCTTCTTCAAGGACGACGGCACCTACAAGACCCGCGCCGAGGTGA
AGTTCGAGGGCGACACCCTAGTGAACCGCATCGAGCTGAAGGGCGTCGACTTCAAGGAGGACGGCAACAT
CCTGGGGCACAAGCTGGAGTACAACTTCAACAGCCACAACATCTATATCATGGCCGTCAAGCAGAAGAAC
GGCATCAAGGTGAACTTCAAGATCCGCCACAACGTGGAGGACGGCAGCGTGCAGCTCGCCGACCACTACC
AGCAGAACACCCCCATCGGCGACGGCCCCGTGCTGCTGCCCGACAGCCACTACCTGAGCACCCAGTCCGT
GCTGAGCAAAGACCCCAACGAGAAGCGCGATCACATGGTCCTGCTGGAGTTCCGCACCGCCGCCGGGATC
ACTCTCGGCATGGACGAGCTGTACAAGTAATACCACCCAGCTTTCTTGTACAAAGTGGTACGCGTGAATT
CACTCCTCAGGTGCAGGCTGCCTATCAGAAGGTGGTGGCTGGTGTGGCCAATGCCCTGGCTCACAAATAC
CACTGAGATCTTTTTCCCTCTGCCAAAAATTATGGGGACATCATGAAGCCCCTTGAGCATCTGACTTCTG
GCTAATAAAGGAAATTTATTTTCATTGCAATAGTGTGTTGGAATTTTTTGTGTCTCTCACTCGGAAGGAC
ATATGGGAGGGCAAATCATTTAAAACATCAGAATGAGTATTTGGTTTAGAGTTTGGCAACATATGCCCAT
ATGCTGGCTGCCATGAACAAAGGTTGGCTATAAAGAGGTCATCAGTATATGAAACAGCCCCCTGCTGTCC
ATTCCTTATTCCATAGAAAAGCCTTGACTTGAGGTTAGATTTTTTTTATATTTTGTTTTGTGTTATTTTT
TTCTTTAACATCCCTAAAATTTTCCTTACATGTTTTACTAGCCAGATTTTTCCTCCTCTCCTGACTACTC
CCAGTCATAGCTGTCCCTCTTCTCTTATGGAGATCCCTCGACCTGCAGCCCAAGCTTGGCGTAATCATGG
TCATAGCTGTTTCCTGTGTGAAATTGTTATCCGCTCACAATTCCACACAACATACGAGCCGGAAGCATAA
AGTGTAAAGCCTGGGGTGCCTAATGAGTGAGCTAACTCACATTAATTGCGTTGCGCTCACTGCCCGCTTT
CCAGTCGGGAAACCTGTCGTGCCAGCGGATCGACAGTACTAAGCTTGGTCTAATACCCAATCTCTCGTCT
TATCCAGATGTTTTATACGCCTCTGGCCCGTGTCTCAAAATCTCTGATGTTACATTGCACAAGATAAAAT
AATATCATCATGAACAATAAAACTGTCTGCTTACATAAACAGTAATACAAGGGGTGTTATGAGCCATATT
CAACGGGAAACGTCGAGGCCGCGATTAAATTCCAACATGGATGCTGATTTATATGGGTATAAATGGGCTC
GCGATAATGTCGGGCAATCAGGTGCGACAATCTATCGCTTGTATGGGAAGCCCGATGCGCCAGAGTTGTT
TCTGAAACATGGCAAAGGTAGCGTTGCCAATGATGTTACAGATGAGATGGTCAGACTAAACTGGCTGACG
GAATTTATGCCTCTTCCGACCATCAAGCATTTTATCCGTACTCCTGATGATGCATGGTTACTCACCACTG
CGATCCCCGGAAAAACAGCATTCCAGGTATTAGAAGAATATCCTGATTCAGGTGAAAATATTGTTGATGC
GCTGGCAGTGTTCCTGCGCCGGTTGCATTCGATTCCTGTTTGTAATTGTCCTTTTAACAGCGATCGCGTA
TTTCGTCTCGCTCAGGCGCAATCACGAATGAATAACGGTTTGGTTGATGCGAGTGATTTTGATGACGAGC
GTAATGGCTGGCCTGTTGAACAAGTCTGGAAAGAAATGCATAAACTTTTGCCATTCTCACCGGATTCAGT
CGTCACTCATGGTGATTTCTCACTTGATAACCTTATTTTTGACGAGGGGAAATTAATAGGTTGTATTGAT
GTTGGACGAGTCGGAATCGCAGACCGATACCAGGATCTTGCCATCCTATGGAACTGCCTCGGTGAGTTTT
CTCCTTCATTACAGAAACGGCTTTTTCAAAAATATGGTATTGATAATCCTGATATGAATAAATTGCAGTT
TCATTTGATGCTCGATGAGTTTTTCTAATCAGAATTGGTTAATTGGTTGTAACACTGGCAGAGCATTACG
CTGACTTGACGGGACGGCGCAAGCTCATGACCAAAATCCCTTAACGTGAGTTACGCGTCGTTCCACTGAG
CGTCAGAGGTATCACTAGTATTACAGAGGTAAGTTATAACAGTCGCCTAACCC
Features (pLannotate 1.2.2; 28 found; start..end, strand, type, name):
     87..675     -  rep_origin     ori: high-copy-number ColE1/pMB1/pBR322/pUC origin of replication
    846..1706    -  CDS            AmpR: β-lactamase; bla; confers resistance to ampicillin, carbenicillin, and related antibiotics
   1707..1778    -  promoter       AmpR promoter: bla
   1857..2456    +  CDS            PuroR: puromycin N-acetyltransferase; pac from Streptomyces alboniger; confers resistance to puromycin
   2461..2541    +  CDS            HBB (fragment): HBB_PONPY - Experimental evidence at transcript level: Swiss-Prot protein existence level 2. Involved in oxygen transport from the lung to the various peripheral tissues. From Pongo pygmaeus (Bornean orangutan).
   2612..2667    +  polyA_signal   β-globin poly(A) signal: rabbit β-globin polyadenylation signal (Gil and Proudfoot, 1987)
   3646..3666    +  protein_bind   attB4: mutant version of attB; core recombination site for the Gateway® BP reaction BP Clonase™
   3734..3945    +  promoter       EF-1α core promoter: core promoter for human elongation factor EF-1α
   3946..4884    +  intron         EF-1α intron A: intron upstream of the start codon of human EF-1α
   4911..4931    +  protein_bind   attB1: mutant version of attB; core recombination site for the Gateway® BP reaction BP Clonase™
   4951..5646    +  CDS            mKate2: mKate2 is a basic (constitutively fluorescent) red fluorescent protein published in 2009, derived from Entacmaea quadricolor. It is reported to be a rapidly-maturing monomer with moderate acid sensitivity.
   5666..5690    -  protein_bind   attB2: mutant version of attB; recombination site for the Gateway® BP reaction BP Clonase™
   5834..5908    +  CDS            HBB (fragment): HBB_PONPY - Experimental evidence at transcript level: Swiss-Prot protein existence level 2. Involved in oxygen transport from the lung to the various peripheral tissues. From Pongo pygmaeus (Bornean orangutan).
   5979..6034    +  polyA_signal   β-globin poly(A) signal: rabbit β-globin polyadenylation signal (Gil and Proudfoot, 1987)
   6418..6443    +  misc_feature   SA: splice acceptor site
   7115..7135    +  protein_bind   attB4: mutant version of attB; core recombination site for the Gateway® BP reaction BP Clonase™
   7203..7414    +  promoter       EF-1α core promoter: core promoter for human elongation factor EF-1α
   7415..8353    +  intron         EF-1α intron A: intron upstream of the start codon of human EF-1α
   8380..8400    +  protein_bind   attB1: mutant version of attB; core recombination site for the Gateway® BP reaction BP Clonase™
   8411..9127    +  CDS            EBFP2: EBFP2 is a basic (constitutively fluorescent) blue fluorescent protein published in 2007, derived from Aequorea victoria. It is reported to be a rapidly-maturing monomer with moderate acid sensitivity.
   9135..9159    -  protein_bind   attB2: mutant version of attB; recombination site for the Gateway® BP reaction BP Clonase™
   9163..9243    +  CDS            HBB (fragment): HBB_PONPY - Experimental evidence at transcript level: Swiss-Prot protein existence level 2. Involved in oxygen transport from the lung to the various peripheral tissues. From Pongo pygmaeus (Bornean orangutan).
   9314..9369    +  polyA_signal   β-globin poly(A) signal: rabbit β-globin polyadenylation signal (Gil and Proudfoot, 1987)
   9752..9774    -  protein_bind   lac operator (fragment): The lac repressor binds to the lac operator to inhibit transcription in E. coli. This inhibition can be relieved by adding lactose or isopropyl-β-D-thiogalactopyranoside (IPTG). lac repressor encoded by lacI
   9778..9808    -  promoter       lac promoter: promoter for the E. coli lac operon
   9823..9844    -  protein_bind   CAP binding site: CAP binding activates transcription in the presence of cAMP. E. coli catabolite activator protein
   9857..9896    -  CDS            lacI (fragment): lac repressor; lacI; The lac repressor binds to the lac operator to inhibit transcription in E. coli. This inhibition can be relieved by adding lactose or isopropyl-β-D-thiogalactopyranoside (IPTG).
  10069..10878   +  CDS            KanR: aminoglycoside phosphotransferase; aph(3')-Ia; confers resistance to kanamycin in bacteria or G418 (Geneticin®) in eukaryotes
