[The description below was written by a language model from this plasmid's Addgene catalogue record and pLannotate feature annotations shown in this document.]
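Description:
LSB-hsa-miR-3613-5p is a mammalian expression and synthetic-biology plasmid built on the Low Sensor Backbone (LSB). It acts as a two-colour fluorescent sensor for activity of the human microRNA hsa-miR-3613-5p. It replicates in E. coli from a high-copy ColE1/pUC-type origin and carries both AmpR (β-lactamase) and KanR (aminoglycoside phosphotransferase) markers, matching the recorded dual ampicillin and kanamycin selection. A puromycin N-acetyltransferase gene followed by a β-globin poly(A) signal allows puromycin selection in mammalian cells. No mammalian promoter for this gene is annotated in the feature table.

The payload is two parallel transcription units of the same design. Each has an EF-1α core promoter with EF-1α intron A, a fluorescent protein coding sequence flanked by Gateway attB1 and attB2 sites (with an attB4 site upstream of the promoter), and a rabbit β-globin 3' region with its polyadenylation signal. One unit expresses the red protein mKate2 and the other the blue protein EBFP2. According to the record, the hsa-miR-3613-5p target lies in the 3' UTR of the mKate transcript. The target itself is not annotated in the feature table, but there is an unannotated stretch between attB2 and the β-globin sequence in the mKate2 unit. When the miRNA is active in a transfected cell, it represses mKate2 while EBFP2 is unaffected. The mKate2-to-EBFP2 ratio therefore gives a measure of miRNA activity that is normalised for plasmid delivery and expression.

The depositor notes that the repeated poly(A) elements make the plasmid inherently unstable. The depositor also notes small insertions flanking the puromycin coding region in the physical plasmid relative to the deposited sequence, which are said not to affect puromycin selection.
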