Addgene plasmid #103475: LSB-hsa-miR-3613-5p
Purpose: Used to sense miRNA activity using fluorescence based tools. hsa-miR-3613-5p target in 3' UTR of of mKate. miRNA activity can be measured by the repression of mKate2 relative to EBFP2 fluorescent proteins . Plasmid is inherently unstable; please see Depositor Comments
Depositing lab: Ron Weiss. Depositing organization: Massachusetts Institute of Technology. Publication: A mixed antagonistic/synergistic miRNA repression model enables accurate predictions of multi-input miRNA sensor activity. Gam JJ, Babb J, Weiss R. Nat Commun. 2018 Jun 22;9(1):2430. doi: 10.1038/s41467-018-04575-0. PubMed 29934631.
Backbone
  Vector backbone: Low Sensor Backbone (LSB)
  Vector type: Mammalian Expression, Synthetic Biology
Growth in bacteria
  Bacterial resistance: Ampicillin and Kanamycin, 100 & 50 μg/mL
  Growth temperature: 30°C
  Growth strain: NEB Stable
  Copy number: High Copy
Gene/Insert
  Gene/Insert name: hsa-miR-3613-5p target
  Species: H. sapiens (human)
  Entrez Gene: MIR3613
  Promoter: EF-1a
  Cloning method: Gibson Cloning
Terms and licenses: Academic/Nonprofit Terms; Industry Terms: Not Available to Industry
Depositor comments: Please note that this plasmid is inherently unstable due to a repeating poly A element. We recommend performing a diagnostic digest on multiple colonies upon receipt. The depositors would like to note the presence of several discrepancies between the depositor sequence and physical plasmid sequence. In particular, the sequences upstream and downstream of the puromycin coding region have 10 bp insertions which do not affect the ability to perform puromycin selection. The sequences for those regions within the physical plasmids are as follows: Upstream of Puro: GAATTCGACCGCCTGTCTCAAGGTGCCACC; Downstream of Puro: GCTTTGAGACTACGCGTGAATTCACTCCTC.
How to cite: LSB-hsa-miR-3613-5p was a gift from Ron Weiss (Addgene plasmid # 103475 ; http://n2t.net/addgene:103475 ; RRID:Addgene_103475)
