>Addgene plasmid #103475 | LSB-hsa-miR-3613-5p | depositor partial sequence | sequence record 196000 | hsa-miR-3613-5p target
GAACAAAAAAAAAAGTACAACA
