>Addgene plasmid #103475 | LSB-hsa-miR-3613-5p | addgene partial sequence | sequence record 270944 | mKate2-F 5'-ACCCGCTAAGAACCTCAAGA-3'
TCAAGGAGGCCGACAAAGAGACATACGTCGAGCAGCACGAGGTGGCTGTGGCCAGATACTGCGACCTCCC
TAGCAAACTGGGGCACAAACTTAATTGAGAATTCTACCACCCAGCTTTCTTGTACAAAGTGGTACGTCTC
AAGACCAGAGGTCTCTGCTTTACCAGTAGAACAAAAAAAAAAGTACAACAGAACAAAAAAAAAAGTACAA
CAGAACAAAAAAAAAAGTACAACAGAACAAAAAAAAAAGTACAACACAACCAGAAGAGACCTGTGCTTCA
CTCCTCAGGTGCAGGCTGCCTATCAGAAGGTGGTGGCTGGTGTGGCCAATGCCCTGGCTCACAAATACCA
CTGAGATCTTTTTCCCTCTGCCAAAAATTATGGGGACATCATGAAGCCCCTTGAGCATCTGACTTCTGGC
TAATAAAGGAAATTTATTTTCATTGCAATAGTGTGTTGGAATTTTTTGTGTCTCTCACTCGGAAGGACAT
ATGGGAGGGCAAATCATTTAAAACATCAGAATGAGTATTTGGTTTAGAGTTTGGCAACATATGCCCATAT
GCTGGCTGCCATGA
